Addgene plasmid #204239: pET24a MDH_AQUAR
Purpose: Bacterial expression of A. arcticum malate dehydrogenase; Use in CURES (integration of research into undergraduate teaching labs).
Depositing lab: Malate dehydrogenase CUREs Community (MCC). Depositing organization: University of San Diego.
Backbone
  Vector backbone: pET24a
  Backbone manufacturer: Novagen
  Backbone size w/o insert (bp): 5211
  Vector type: Bacterial Expression
Growth in bacteria
  Bacterial resistance: Kanamycin, 50 μg/mL
  Growth temperature: 37°C
  Growth strain: DH5alpha
  Copy number: Low Copy
Gene/Insert
  Gene/Insert name: MDH_AQUAR
  Species: Aquaspirillum arcticum
  Insert size (bp): 1052
  GenBank ID: AF109682.1
  Promoter: Lac
  Tag / fusion protein: 6X His (C terminal on insert)
  Cloning method: Restriction Enzyme; 5′ cloning site NcoI (not destroyed); 3′ cloning site XhoI (not destroyed)
  Sequencing primers: 5′ T7 Promoter; 3′ T7 Terminal
Terms and licenses: Academic/Nonprofit Terms; Industry Terms: Not Available to Industry
Depositor comments: UniProt ID: https://www.uniprot.org/uniprotkb/Q9ZF99/. Bacterium isolated from under snow and ice, in the northwest territory of Canada. The sequence of this MDH is highly related to thermophilic MDH. This protein is 2-3-fold more active at 4-10 °C than other MDH enzymes – possibly due to an increased flexibility at the active site as well as reduced interactions at subunits. For more information, please see the MDH CUREs Community website: https://www.mdhcures.org/.
How to cite: pET24a MDH_AQUAR was a gift from Malate dehydrogenase CUREs Community (MCC) (Addgene plasmid # 204239 ; http://n2t.net/addgene:204239 ; RRID:Addgene_204239)
