[The description below was written by a language model from this plasmid's Addgene catalogue record and pLannotate feature annotations shown in this document.]
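Description:
pET24a MDH_AQUAR is a bacterial expression plasmid built on the Novagen pET24a backbone and carrying the malate dehydrogenase gene of the cold-adapted bacterium Aquaspirillum arcticum. It is propagated in E. coli under kanamycin selection through an aph(3')-Ia aminoglycoside phosphotransferase gene. Replication relies on a ColE1/pBR322-type origin accompanied by the bom region and the rop gene, which keeps copy number low, in line with the catalogue entry. An f1 phage origin is also present. The short tetracycline-resistance fragments, the partial bla promoter and the predicted E. coli ORF in the annotation are remnants of the pBR322-derived backbone rather than functional parts.

The catalogue lists the promoter as "Lac", but the feature table shows the usual pET arrangement: a T7 promoter immediately followed by a lac operator, then the T7 gene 10 ribosome binding site, the mdh coding sequence and a T7 terminator. A plasmid-borne lacI gene with its own promoter supplies repressor, so expression needs a host providing T7 RNA polymerase and is induced with IPTG. The insert was cloned between NcoI and XhoI, placing it in frame with a C-terminal 6xHis tag for affinity purification. The annotation software labels this tag as a fragment of a 9xHis tag, and the short "SET1" hit just downstream appears to be a match to vector sequence rather than an intended fusion.

The plasmid is intended for course-based undergraduate research experiences (CUREs), where students express and characterise malate dehydrogenases. According to the depositor, this enzyme is closely related in sequence to thermophilic MDHs yet is two- to three-fold more active at 4–10 °C than other MDH enzymes. This may be due to greater active-site flexibility and reduced subunit interactions.
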