Features (pLannotate 1.2.2; 19 found; start..end, strand, type, name):
     12..440     +  rep_origin     f1 ori (sequence partly withheld): f1 bacteriophage origin of replication; arrow indicates direction of (+) strand synthesis
    493..550     +  promoter       AmpR promoter (fragment): bla
    559..1374    -  CDS            KanR: aminoglycoside phosphotransferase; aph(3')-Ia; confers resistance to kanamycin in bacteria or G418 (Geneticin®) in eukaryotes
   1496..2084    +  rep_origin     ori: high-copy-number ColE1/pMB1/pBR322/pUC origin of replication
   2270..2409    -  misc_feature   bom: basis of mobility region from pBR322
   2511..2702    -  CDS            rop: Rop protein, which maintains plasmids at low copy number; rop
   2719..3099    +  CDS            YPB1_ECOLX: Protein predicted: Swiss-Prot protein existence level 4. From Escherichia coli.
   3171..3462    -  CDS            TcR (fragment): tetracycline efflux protein; tet; confers resistance to tetracycline
   3477..3498    -  protein_bind   CAP binding site: CAP binding activates transcription in the presence of cAMP. E. coli catabolite activator protein
   3511..4593    -  CDS            lacI: lac repressor; lacI; The lac repressor binds to the lac operator to inhibit transcription in E. coli. This inhibition can be relieved by adding lactose or isopropyl-β-D-thiogalactopyranoside (IPTG).
   4594..4671    -  promoter       lacI promoter: lacI
   4679..4958    -  CDS            TcR (fragment): tetracycline efflux protein; tet; confers resistance to tetracycline
   4980..4998    +  promoter       T7 promoter: promoter for bacteriophage T7 RNA polymerase
   4999..5023    +  protein_bind   lac operator: The lac repressor binds to the lac operator to inhibit transcription in E. coli. This inhibition can be relieved by adding lactose or isopropyl-β-D-thiogalactopyranoside (IPTG). lac repressor encoded by lacI
   5038..5060    +  RBS            RBS: efficient ribosome binding site from bacteriophage T7 gene 10 (Olins and Rangwala, 1989)
   5068..6054    +  CDS            mdh: MDH_AQUAR - Experimental evidence at protein level: Swiss-Prot protein existence level 1. Catalyzes the reversible oxidation of malate to oxaloacetate. From Aquaspirillum arcticum.
   6103..6120    +  CDS            9xHis (fragment): 9xHis affinity tag
   6130..6179    +  CDS            SET1 (fragment): solubility-enhancement tag derived from T7 phage gene 10B
   6187..6234    +  terminator     T7 terminator: transcription terminator for bacteriophage T7 RNA polymerase
>Addgene plasmid #204239 | pET24a MDH_AQUAR | addgene full sequence | sequence record 413339 | Addgene NGS Result
TGGCGAATGGG
[124 nt withheld, positions 12-135]
C
[91 nt withheld, positions 137-227]
A
[49 nt withheld, positions 229-277]
CCTTTGACGTTGGAGTCCACGTTCTTT
[37 nt withheld, positions 305-341]
ACCCTATCTCGGTCTATTCTTTTGATTTATAAGGGATTTTGCCGATTTCGGCCTATTGGTTAAAAAATGA
GCTGATTTAACAAAAATTTAACGCGAATTTTAACAAAATATTAACGCTTACAATTTAGGTGGCACTTTTC
GGGGAAATGTGCGCGGAACCCCTATTTGTTTATTTTTCTAAATACATTCAAATATGTATCCGCTCATGAA
TTAATTCTTAGAAAAACTCATCGAGCATCAAATGAAACTGCAATTTATTCATATCAGGATTATCAATACC
ATATTTTTGAAAAAGCCGTTTCTGTAATGAAGGAGAAAACTCACCGAGGCAGTTCCATAGGATGGCAAGA
TCCTGGTATCGGTCTGCGATTCCGACTCGTCCAACATCAATACAACCTATTAATTTCCCCTCGTCAAAAA
TAAGGTTATCAAGTGAGAAATCACCATGAGTGACGACTGAATCCGGTGAGAATGGCAAAAGTTTATGCAT
TTCTTTCCAGACTTGTTCAACAGGCCAGCCATTACGCTCGTCATCAAAATCACTCGCATCAACCAAACCG
TTATTCATTCGTGATTGCGCCTGAGCGAGACGAAATACGCGATCGCTGTTAAAAGGACAATTACAAACAG
GAATCGAATGCAACCGGCGCAGGAACACTGCCAGCGCATCAACAATATTTTCACCTGAATCAGGATATTC
TTCTAATACCTGGAATGCTGTTTTCCCGGGGATCGCAGTGGTGAGTAACCATGCATCATCAGGAGTACGG
ATAAAATGCTTGATGGTCGGAAGAGGCATAAATTCCGTCAGCCAGTTTAGTCTGACCATCTCATCTGTAA
CATCATTGGCAACGCTACCTTTGCCATGTTTCAGAAACAACTCTGGCGCATCGGGCTTCCCATACAATCG
ATAGATTGTCGCACCTGATTGCCCGACATTATCGCGAGCCCATTTATACCCATATAAATCAGCATCCATG
TTGGAATTTAATCGCGGCCTAGAGCAAGACGTTTCCCGTTGAATATGGCTCATAACACCCCTTGTATTAC
TGTTTATGTAAGCAGACAGTTTTATTGTTCATGACCAAAATCCCTTAACGTGAGTTTTCGTTCCACTGAG
CGTCAGACCCCGTAGAAAAGATCAAAGGATCTTCTTGAGATCCTTTTTTTCTGCGCGTAATCTGCTGCTT
GCAAACAAAAAAACCACCGCTACCAGCGGTGGTTTGTTTGCCGGATCAAGAGCTACCAACTCTTTTTCCG
AAGGTAACTGGCTTCAGCAGAGCGCAGATACCAAATACTGTCCTTCTAGTGTAGCCGTAGTTAGGCCACC
ACTTCAAGAACTCTGTAGCACCGCCTACATACCTCGCTCTGCTAATCCTGTTACCAGTGGCTGCTGCCAG
TGGCGATAAGTCGTGTCTTACCGGGTTGGACTCAAGACGATAGTTACCGGATAAGGCGCAGCGGTCGGGC
TGAACGGGGGGTTCGTGCACACAGCCCAGCTTGGAGCGAACGACCTACACCGAACTGAGATACCTACAGC
GTGAGCTATGAGAAAGCGCCACGCTTCCCGAAGGGAGAAAGGCGGACAGGTATCCGGTAAGCGGCAGGGT
CGGAACAGGAGAGCGCACGAGGGAGCTTCCAGGGGGAAACGCCTGGTATCTTTATAGTCCTGTCGGGTTT
CGCCACCTCTGACTTGAGCGTCGATTTTTGTGATGCTCGTCAGGGGGGCGGAGCCTATGGAAAAACGCCA
GCAACGCGGCCTTTTTACGGTTCCTGGCCTTTTGCTGGCCTTTTGCTCACATGTTCTTTCCTGCGTTATC
CCCTGATTCTGTGGATAACCGTATTACCGCCTTTGAGTGAGCTGATACCGCTCGCCGCAGCCGAACGACC
GAGCGCAGCGAGTCAGTGAGCGAGGAAGCGGAAGAGCGCCTGATGCGGTATTTTCTCCTTACGCATCTGT
GCGGTATTTCACACCGCAATGGTGCACTCTCAGTACAATCTGCTCTGATGCCGCATAGTTAAGCCAGTAT
ACACTCCGCTATCGCTACGTGACTGGGTCATGGCTGCGCCCCGACACCCGCCAACACCCGCTGACGCGCC
CTGACGGGCTTGTCTGCTCCCGGCATCCGCTTACAGACAAGCTGTGACCGTCTCCGGGAGCTGCATGTGT
CAGAGGTTTTCACCGTCATCACCGAAACGCGCGAGGCAGCTGCGGTAAAGCTCATCAGCGTGGTCGTGAA
GCGATTCACAGATGTCTGCCTGTTCATCCGCGTCCAGCTCGTTGAGTTTCTCCAGAAGCGTTAATGTCTG
GCTTCTGATAAAGCGGGCCATGTTAAGGGCGGTTTTTTCCTGTTTGGTCACTGATGCCTCCGTGTAAGGG
GGATTTCTGTTCATGGGGGTAATGATACCGATGAAACGAGAGAGGATGCTCACGATACGGGTTACTGATG
ATGAACATGCCCGGTTACTGGAACGTTGTGAGGGTAAACAACTGGCGGTATGGATGCGGCGGGACCAGAG
AAAAATCACTCAGGGTCAATGCCAGCGCTTCGTTAATACAGATGTAGGTGTTCCACAGGGTAGCCAGCAG
CATCCTGCGATGCAGATCCGGAACATAATGGTGCAGGGCGCTGACTTCCGCGTTTCCAGACTTTACGAAA
CACGGAAACCGAAGACCATTCATGTTGTTGCTCAGGTCGCAGACGTTTTGCAGCAGCAGTCGCTTCACGT
TCGCTCGCGTATCGGTGATTCATTCTGCTAACCAGTAAGGCAACCCCGCCAGCCTAGCCGGGTCCTCAAC
GACAGGAGCACGATCATGCGCACCCGTGGGGCCGCCATGCCGGCGATAATGGCCTGCTTCTCGCCGAAAC
GTTTGGTGGCGGGACCAGTGACGAAGGCTTGAGCGAGGGCGTGCAAGATTCCGAATACCGCAAGCGACAG
GCCGATCATCGTCGCGCTCCAGCGAAAGCGGTCCTCGCCGAAAATGACCCAGAGCGCTGCCGGCACCTGT
CCTACGAGTTGCATGATAAAGAAGACAGTCATAAGTGCGGCGACGATAGTCATGCCCCGCGCCCACCGGA
AGGAGCTGACTGGGTTGAAGGCTCTCAAGGGCATCGGTCGAGATCCCGGTGCCTAATGAGTGAGCTAACT
TACATTAATTGCGTTGCGCTCACTGCCCGCTTTCCAGTCGGGAAACCTGTCGTGCCAGCTGCATTAATGA
ATCGGCCAACGCGCGGGGAGAGGCGGTTTGCGTATTGGGCGCCAGGGTGGTTTTTCTTTTCACCAGTGAG
ACGGGCAACAGCTGATTGCCCTTCACCGCCTGGCCCTGAGAGAGTTGCAGCAAGCGGTCCACGCTGGTTT
GCCCCAGCAGGCGAAAATCCTGTTTGATGGTGGTTAACGGCGGGATATAACATGAGCTGTCTTCGGTATC
GTCGTATCCCACTACCGAGATATCCGCACCAACGCGCAGCCCGGACTCGGTAATGGCGCGCATTGCGCCC
AGCGCCATCTGATCGTTGGCAACCAGCATCGCAGTGGGAACGATGCCCTCATTCAGCATTTGCATGGTTT
GTTGAAAACCGGACATGGCACTCCAGTCGCCTTCCCGTTCCGCTATCGGCTGAATTTGATTGCGAGTGAG
ATATTTATGCCAGCCAGCCAGACGCAGACGCGCCGAGACAGAACTTAATGGGCCCGCTAACAGCGCGATT
TGCTGGTGACCCAATGCGACCAGATGCTCCACGCCCAGTCGCGTACCGTCTTCATGGGAGAAAATAATAC
TGTTGATGGGTGTCTGGTCAGAGACATCAAGAAATAACGCCGGAACATTAGTGCAGGCAGCTTCCACAGC
AATGGCATCCTGGTCATCCAGCGGATAGTTAATGATCAGCCCACTGACGCGTTGCGCGAGAAGATTGTGC
ACCGCCGCTTTACAGGCTTCGACGCCGCTTCGTTCTACCATCGACACCACCACGCTGGCACCCAGTTGAT
CGGCGCGAGATTTAATCGCCGCGACAATTTGCGACGGCGCGTGCAGGGCCAGACTGGAGGTGGCAACGCC
AATCAGCAACGACTGTTTGCCCGCCAGTTGTTGTGCCACGCGGTTGGGAATGTAATTCAGCTCCGCCATC
GCCGCTTCCACTTTTTCCCGCGTTTTCGCAGAAACGTGGCTGGCCTGGTTCACCACGCGGGAAACGGTCT
GATAAGAGACACCGGCATACTCTGCGACATCGTATAACGTTACTGGTTTCACATTCACCACCCTGAATTG
ACTCTCTTCCGGGCGCTATCATGCCATACCGCGAAAGGTTTTGCGCCATTCGATGGTGTCCGGGATCTCG
ACGCTCTCCCTTATGCGACTCCTGCATTAGGAAGCAGCCCAGTAGTAGGTTGAGGCCGTTGAGCACCGCC
GCCGCAAGGAATGGTGCATGCAAGGAGATGGCGCCCAACAGTCCCCCGGCCACGGGGCCTGCCACCATAC
CCACGCCGAAACAAGCGCTCATGAGCCCGAAGTGGCGAGCCCGATCTTCCCCATCGGTGATGTCGGCGAT
ATAGGCGCCAGCAACCGCACCTGTGGCGCCGGTGATGCCGGCCACGATGCGTCCGGCGTAGAGGATCGAG
ATCTCGATCCCGCGAAATTAATACGACTCACTATAGGGGAATTGTGAGCGGATAACAATTCCCCTCTAGA
AATAATTTTGTTTAACTTTAAGAAGGAGATATACATATGGCGAAGACTCCGATGCGTGTAGCGGTTACTG
GTGCAGCAGGTCAAATCTGCTACTCCCTGCTGTTTCGTATTGCAAACGGTGACATGCTGGGCAAAGACCA
GCCAGTGATCCTGCAGCTGCTGGAGATCCCGAACGAGAAAGCGCAGAAAGCGCTGCAAGGCGTGATGATG
GAGATCGATGATTGCGCTTTCCCACTGCTGGCTGGTATGACTGCTCATGCCGACCCAATGACCGCTTTCA
AGGATGCTGATGTGGCTCTGCTGGTTGGTGCACGTCCACGTGGTCCAGGTATGGAACGTAAAGACCTGCT
GGAAGCGAACGCTCAAATCTTCACTGTTCAAGGTAAAGCGATTGATGCGGTAGCGTCCCGTAACATCAAG
GTTCTGGTAGTGGGTAACCCAGCGAACACCAACGCCTACATCGCTATGAAATCTGCACCGTCTCTGCCAG
CGAAGAACTTCACCGCTATGCTGCGTCTGGACCACAATCGTGCCCTGTCCCAAATCGCAGCAAAGACTGG
TAAACCAGTGTCCTCTATCGAGAAACTGTTCGTTTGGGGTAACCATTCTCCGACCATGTATGCCGATTAC
CGCTATGCACAGATCGACGGTGCTTCTGTTAAGGATATGATCAACGATGATGCTTGGAATCGCGACACCT
TCCTGCCGACCGTAGGCAAACGTGGTGCTGCTATCATCGATGCACGTGGCGTTTCCTCCGCTGCGTCTGC
TGCAAATGCAGCTATCGACCATATCCACGACTGGGTTCTGGGCACCGCTGGCAAATGGACCACTATGGGC
ATCCCGAGCGATGGCAGCTACGGCATTCCGGAAGGTGTTATCTTCGGCTTCCCAGTAACCACTGAGAACG
GTGAGTACAAGATCGTGCAGGGTCTGTCCATCGACGCATTCTCTCAGGAGCGCATCAACGTTACCCTGAA
CGAACTGCTGGAAGAACAGAACGGTGTACAGCACCTGCTGGGTGAGAACCTGTACTTCCAAGGTCATCAT
CACCACCATCACTAACTCGAGCACCACCACCACCACCACTGAGATCCGGCTGCTAACAAAGCCCGAAAGG
AAGCTGAGTTGGCTGCTGCCACCGCTGAGCAATAACTAGCATAACCCCTTGGGGCCTCTAAACGGGTCTT
GAGGGGTTTTTTGCTGAAAGGAGGAACTATATCCGGAT
