>Addgene plasmid #204239 | pET24a MDH_AQUAR | depositor partial sequence | sequence record 396495 | insert
ATGGCGAAGACTCCGATGCGTGTAGCGGTTACTGGTGCAGCAGGTCAAATCTGCTACTCCCTGCTGTTTC
GTATTGCAAACGGTGACATGCTGGGCAAAGACCAGCCAGTGATCCTGCAGCTGCTGGAGATCCCGAACGA
GAAAGCGCAGAAAGCGCTGCAAGGCGTGATGATGGAGATCGATGATTGCGCTTTCCCACTGCTGGCTGGT
ATGACTGCTCATGCCGACCCAATGACCGCTTTCAAGGATGCTGATGTGGCTCTGCTGGTTGGTGCACGTC
CACGTGGTCCAGGTATGGAACGTAAAGACCTGCTGGAAGCGAACGCTCAAATCTTCACTGTTCAAGGTAA
AGCGATTGATGCGGTAGCGTCCCGTAACATCAAGGTTCTGGTAGTGGGTAACCCAGCGAACACCAACGCC
TACATCGCTATGAAATCTGCACCGTCTCTGCCAGCGAAGAACTTCACCGCTATGCTGCGTCTGGACCACA
ATCGTGCCCTGTCCCAAATCGCAGCAAAGACTGGTAAACCAGTGTCCTCTATCGAGAAACTGTTCGTTTG
GGGTAACCATTCTCCGACCATGTATGCCGATTACCGCTATGCACAGATCGACGGTGCTTCTGTTAAGGAT
ATGATCAACGATGATGCTTGGAATCGCGACACCTTCCTGCCGACCGTAGGCAAACGTGGTGCTGCTATCA
TCGATGCACGTGGCGTTTCCTCCGCTGCGTCTGCTGCAAATGCAGCTATCGACCATATCCACGACTGGGT
TCTGGGCACCGCTGGCAAATGGACCACTATGGGCATCCCGAGCGATGGCAGCTACGGCATTCCGGAAGGT
GTTATCTTCGGCTTCCCAGTAACCACTGAGAACGGTGAGTACAAGATCGTGCAGGGTCTGTCCATCGACG
CATTCTCTCAGGAGCGCATCAACGTTACCCTGAACGAACTGCTGGAAGAACAGAACGGTGTACAGCACCT
GCTGGGTGAGAACCTGTACTTCCAAGGTCATCATCACCACCATCA
